Addgene plasmid #134799: pED14xR-4
Purpose: IPTG inducible expression of R-TAGA-Evo2 qtRNA
Depositing lab: Ahmed Badran. Depositing organization: Broad Institute. Publication: Multiplex suppression of four quadruplet codons via tRNA directed evolution. DeBenedictis EA, Carver GD, Chung CZ, Soll D, Badran AH. Nat Commun. 2021 Sep 29;12(1):5706. doi: 10.1038/s41467-021-25948-y. PubMed 34588441.
Backbone
  Vector backbone: RK2 SpecR
  Total vector size (bp): 3240
  Vector type: Bacterial Expression, Synthetic Biology
Growth in bacteria
  Bacterial resistance: Spectinomycin, 50 μg/mL
  Growth temperature: 37°C
  Growth strain: DH5alpha
  Growth instructions: Grow in glucose to suppress expression of qtRNA
  Copy number: Low Copy
Gene/Insert
  Gene/Insert name: R-TAGA-Evo2 qtRNA
  Species: Synthetic
Terms and licenses: Academic/Nonprofit Terms; Industry Terms: Not Available to Industry
Depositor comments: The lacI repressor must also be expressed in order to make the ProK-LacI promoter IPTG-inducible. These can be provided by the host strain, or on another plasmid. For example, E coli S2060s (Addgene Bacterial strain #105064), encode lacI.
How to cite: pED14xR-4 was a gift from Ahmed Badran (Addgene plasmid # 134799 ; http://n2t.net/addgene:134799 ; RRID:Addgene_134799)
