[The description below was written by a language model from this plasmid's Addgene catalogue record and pLannotate feature annotations shown in this document.]
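Description:
pED14xR-4 is a small (about 3.2 kb), low-copy bacterial expression plasmid built on an RK2 (IncP) spectinomycin-resistance backbone and used in synthetic biology work on genetic code expansion. Replication depends on the annotated oriV fragment together with the plasmid-encoded trfA gene, whose product binds and activates oriV. Selection is provided by an aadA (SmR) aminoglycoside adenylyltransferase gene, placed directly downstream of an annotated AmpR (bla) promoter, which confers resistance to spectinomycin and streptomycin.

The payload is a synthetic quadruplet-decoding tRNA (qtRNA) named R-TAGA-Evo2. The name suggests an evolved variant that reads the four-base codon TAGA, and the associated work concerns directed evolution of tRNAs for multiplex suppression of quadruplet codons. The record does not spell out the tRNA scaffold beyond the "R" designation. The feature table shows a single tRNA gene on the reverse strand, with a lac operator upstream of it (across the origin of the circular map) and a putative bacterial terminator fragment downstream. An rrnB T1 terminator also lies on that strand between the operator and oriV. The depositor describes the driving promoter as ProK-LacI, although the promoter itself was not annotated by the automated feature call.

Expression becomes IPTG-inducible only when the lac repressor is present. The plasmid does not encode lacI, so it must be supplied by the host strain or from a second plasmid. The record also notes that glucose is used to keep qtRNA expression suppressed during propagation. The plasmid is suited to controlled qtRNA expression in E. coli, for example alongside compatible reporter plasmids in quadruplet-codon suppression assays.
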