Features (pLannotate 1.2.2; 8 found; start..end, strand, type, name):
      1..17      -  protein_bind   lac operator: The lac repressor binds to the lac operator to inhibit transcription in E. coli. This inhibition can be relieved by adding lactose or isopropyl-β-D-thiogalactopyranoside (IPTG). lac repressor encoded by lacI
    209..253     -  terminator     rrnB T1 terminator: transcription terminator T1 from the E. coli rrnB gene
    269..758     +  rep_origin     oriV (fragment): incP origin of replication
    905..2053    +  CDS            trfA: trans-acting replication protein that binds to and activates oriV
   2083..2154    +  promoter       AmpR promoter: bla
   2155..2946    +  CDS            SmR: aminoglycoside adenylyltransferase (Murphy, 1985); aadA; confers resistance to spectinomycin and streptomycin
   3045..3074    -  terminator     bacterial terminator (fragment): putative bacterial transcription terminator
   3116..3190    -  ncRNA          tRNA: Accession: RF00005 - tRNA
>Addgene plasmid #134799 | pED14xR-4 | addgene full sequence | sequence record 266470 | Addgene NGS Result
TTGTTATCCGCTCACAATTATCTTACTGCGCAGATACGCCCTCGTCAATCCCTTAATAGCAAAATGCCTT
TTGATCGGCGAGAAAGTCAGCAGGCCGCTTAGTTAGCCGTGCACTGATCATATCGTCAATTATTACCTCC
ACGGGGAGAGCCTGAGCAAACTGGCCTCAGGCATTTGAGAAGCACAAGGGTCCCTAAGTCTCCTCAGCAA
AACGAAAGGCCCAGTCTTTCGACTGAGCCTTTCGTTTTATTTGACCGGATGTCCTCTTACTGACAGATGA
GGGGCGGACGTTGACACTTGAGGGGCCGACTCACCCGGCGCGGCGTTGACAGATGAGGGGCAGGCTCGAT
TTCGGCCGGCGACGTGGAGCTGGCCAGCCTCGCAAATCGGCGAAAACGCCTGATTTTACGCGAGTTTCCC
ACAGATGATGTGGACAAGCCTGGGGATAAGTGCCCTGCGGTATTGACACTTGAGGGGCGCGACTACTGAC
AGATGAGGGGCGCGATCCTTGACACTTGAGGGGCAGAGTGCTGACAGATGAGGGGCGCACCTATTGACAT
TTGAGGGGCTGTCCACAGGCAGAAAATCCAGCATTTGCAAGGGTTTCCGCCCGTTTTTCGGCCACCGCTA
ACCTGTCTTTTAACCTGCTTTTAAACCAATATTTATAAACCTTGTTTTTAACCAGGGCTGCGCCCTGTGC
GCGTGACCGCGCACGCCGAAGGGGGGTGCCCCCCCTTCTCGAACCCTCCCGGCCCGCTAACGCGGGCCTC
CCATCCCCCCAGGGGCTGCGCCCCTCGGCCGCGAACGGCCTCACCCCAAAAATGGAGGTTTCTCTTCTTT
CACTTTACGGCTAGCTCAGCCCTAGGTATTATGCTAGCAGCCCCATACGATATAAGGAGGGTGAATGAAT
CGGACGTTTGACCGGAAGGCATACAGGCAAGAACTGATCGACGCGGGGTTTTCCGCCGAGGATGCCGAAA
CCATCGCAAGCCGCACCGTCATGCGTGCGCCCCGCGAAACCTTCCAGTCCGTCGGCTCGATGGTCCAGCA
AGCTACGGCCAAGATCGAGCGCGACAGCGTGCAACTGGCTCCCCCTGCCCTGCCCGCGCCATCGGCCGCC
GTGGAGCGTTCGCGTCGTCTCGAACAGGAGGCGGCAGGTTTGGCGAAGTCGATGACCATCGACACGCGAG
GAACTATGACGACCAAGAAGCGAAAAACCGCCGGCGAGGACCTGGCAAAACAGGTCAGCGAGGCCAAGCA
GGCCGCGTTGCTGAAACACACGAAGCAGCAGATCAAGGAAATGCAGCTTTCCTTGTTCGATATTGCGCCG
TGGCCGGACACGATGCGAGCGATGCCAAACGACACGGCCCGCTCTGCCCTGTTCACCACGCGCAACAAGA
AAATCCCGCGCGAGGCGCTGCAAAACAAGGTCATTTTCCACGTCAACAAGGACGTGAAGATCACCTACAC
CGGCGTCGAGCTGCGGGCCGACGATGACGAACTGGTGTGGCAGCAGGTGTTGGAGTACGCGAAGCGCACC
CCTATCGGCGAGCCGATCACCTTCACGTTCTACGAGCTTTGCCAGGACCTGGGCTGGTCGATCAATGGCC
GGTATTACACGAAGGCCGAGGAATGCCTGTCGCGCCTACAGGCGACGGCGATGGGCTTCACGTCCGACCG
CGTTGGGCACCTGGAATCGGTGTCGCTGCTGCACCGCTTCCGCGTCCTGGACCGTGGCAAGAAAACGTCC
CGTTGCCAGGTCCTGATCGACGAGGAAATCGTCGTGCTGTTTGCTGGCGACCACTACACGAAATTCATAT
GGGAGAAGTACCGCAAGCTGTCGCCGACGGCCCGACGGATGTTCGACTATTTCAGCTCGCACCGGGAGCC
GTACCCGCTCAAGCTGGAAACCTTCCGCCTCATGTGCGGATCGGATTCCACCCGCGTGAAGAAGTGGCGC
GAGCAGGTCGGCGAAGCCTGCGAAGAGTTGCGAGGCAGCGGCCTGGTGGAACACGCCTGGGTCAATGATG
ACCTGGTGCATTGCAAACGCTAGACGGCCTATTTGGCCTATTTTTCTAAATACATTCAAATATGTATCCG
CTCATGAGACAATAACCCTGATAAATGCTTCAATAATATTGAAAAAGGAAGAGTATGAGGGAAGCGGTGA
TCGCCGAAGTATCGACTCAACTATCAGAGGTAGTTGGCGTCATCGAGCGCCATCTCGAACCGACGTTGCT
GGCCGTACATTTGTACGGCTCCGCAGTGGATGGCGGCCTGAAGCCACACAGTGATATTGATTTGCTGGTT
ACGGTGACCGTAAGGCTTGATGAAACAACGCGGCGAGCTTTGATCAACGACCTTTTGGAAACTTCGGCTT
CCCCTGGAGAGAGCGAGATTCTCCGCGCTGTAGAAGTCACCATTGTTGTGCACGACGACATCATTCCGTG
GCGTTATCCAGCTAAGCGCGAACTGCAATTTGGAGAATGGCAGCGCAATGACATTCTTGCAGGTATCTTC
GAGCCAGCCACGATCGACATTGATCTGGCTATCTTGCTGACAAAAGCAAGAGAACATAGCGTTGCCTTGG
TAGGTCCAGCGGCGGAGGAACTCTTTGATCCGGTTCCTGAACAGGATCTATTTGAGGCGCTAAATGAAAC
CTTAACGCTATGGAACTCGCCGCCCGACTGGGCTGGCGATGAGCGAAATGTAGTGCTTACGTTGTCCCGC
ATTTGGTACAGCGCAGTAACCGGCAAAATCGCGCCGAAGGATGTCGCTGCCGACTGGGCAATGGAGCGCC
TGCCGGCCCAGTATCAGCCCGTCATACTTGAAGCTAGACAGGCTTATCTTGGACAAGAAGAAGATCGCTT
GGCCTCGCGCGCAGATCAGTTGGAAGAATTTGTCCACTACGTGAAAGGCGAGATCACCAAGGTAGTCGGC
AAATAAACGCCATGGGCATTAAAAAATGCCCTCTTGGGTTATCAAGAGGGTCATTATATTTGCTGAGGAG
TGCCGTTAATTAAGTCGGATGAATGGCAGAAGCTTAAAAAAAATCCTTAGCTTTCGCTAAGGATCTGCAG
GTCGACGGATCCTGCTGAAGGTTACGGAGAATATGGTGCATCCGGGAGGATTCGAACCTCCGACCGATCG
GTTTAGAAGCCGAGTGCTCTATCCAGCTGAACTACGGATGCATCGGGAAAACTTATTCTACAAGGGACCC
ATCTTGTCTGCTAA
